>Addgene plasmid #127182 | pEBTet-SNAP-HCA_sensor | depositor full sequence | sequence record 243224 | pEBTet-SNAP-HCA_sensor sequence 14409 bps
ACCATGGCAAGCTGGAGCCACCCGCAGTTCGAAAAGGGTGCAGATGACGACGACAAGGTACCAATGGACA
AGGATTGTGAAATGAAACGCACCACACTGGACAGCCCTTTGGGGAAGCTGGAGCTGTCTGGTTGTGAGCA
GGGTCTGCACGAAATAATTTTTCTGGGCAAGGGGACGTCTGCAGCTGATGCCGTGGAGGTCCCAGCCCCC
GCTGCGGTTCTCGGAGGTCCGGAGCCCCTGATGCAGGCTACAGCCTGGCTGAATGCCTATTTCCACCAGC
CCGAGGCTATCGAAGAGTTCCCCGTGCCGGCTCTTCACCATCCCGTTTTCCAGCAAGAGTCGTTCACCAG
ACAGGTGTTATGGAAGCTGCTGAAGGTTGTGAAATTCGGAGAAGTGATTTCTTACTCTCACTTAGCAGCC
CTGGCAGGCAACCCCGCAGCCACGGCAGCAGTGAAGACGGCACTGAGTGGCAATCCTGTCCCTATCCTGA
TCCCGTGCCACAGAGTGGTCCAGGGGGATTTGGATGTGGGCGGTTACGAGGGTGGACTGGCCGTGAAGGA
ATGGCTTCTGGCCCATGAAGGCCACCGGTTGGGGAAGCCAGGCTTGGGAACTAGTATGTCTAAAGGTGAA
GAATTATTCACTGGTGTTGTCCCAATTTTGGTTGAATTAGATGGTGATGTTAATGGTCACAAATTTTCTG
TCTCCGGTGAAGGTGAAGGTGATGCTACGTACGGTAAATTGACCTTAAAATTACTCTGTACTACTGGTAA
ATTGCCAGTTCCATGGCCAACCTTAGTCACTACTTTAGGTTATGGTGTTCAATGTTTTGCTAGATACCCA
GATCATATGAAACAACATGACTTTTTCAAGTCTGCCATGCCAGAAGGTTATGTTCAAGAAAGAACTATTT
TTTTCAAAGATGACGGTAACTACAAGACCAGAGCTGAAGTCAAGTTTGAAGGTGATACCTTAGTTAATAG
AATCGAATTAAAAGGTATTGATTTTAAAGAAGATGGTAACATTTTAGGTCACAAATTGGAATACAACTAT
AACTCTCACAATGTTTACATCACTGCTGACAAACAAAAGAATGGTATCAAAGCTAACTTCAAAATTAGAC
ACAACATTGAAGATGGTGGTGTTCAATTAGCTGACCATTATCAACAAAATACTCCAATTGGTGATGGTCC
AGTCTTGTTACCAGACAACCATTACTTATCCTATCAATCTGCCTTATTCAAAGATCCAAACGAAAAGAGA
GACCACATGGTCTTGTTAGAATTTTTGACTGCTGCTGGTATTACCGAGGGTATGAATGAATTGTACAAAG
AATTCCCTCCTCCTCCGCCACCGCCACCACCGCCGCCGCCGCCACCACCAGGAGGATCTGGCGGATCTCC
TCCTCCGCCTCCTCCACCACCACCGCCACCGCCTCCACCACCTGGCGGCCGCATGGTGAGCAAGGGCGAG
GAGCTGTTCACCGGGGTGGTGCCCATCCTGGTCGAGCTGGACGGCGACGTAAACGGCCACAGGTTCAGCG
TGTCCGGCGAGGGCGAGGGCGATGCCACCTACGGCAAGCTGACCCTGAAGTTCATCTGCACCACCGGCAA
GCTGCCCGTGCCCTGGCCCACCCTCGTGACCACCCTGACCTGGGGCGTGCAGTGCTTCAGCCGCTACCCC
GACCACATGAAGCAGCACGACTTCTTCAAGTCCGCCATGCCCGAAGGCTACGTCCAGGAGCGTACCATCT
TCTTCAAGGACGACGGCAACTACAAGACCCGCGCCGAGGTGAAGTTCGAGGGCGACACCCTGGTGAACCG
CATCGAGCTGAAGGGCATCGACTTCAAGGAGGACGGCAACATCCTGGGGCACAAGCTGGAGTACAACTAC
ATCAGCCACAACGTCTATATCACCGCCGACAAGCAGAAGAACGGCATCAAGGCCCACTTCAAGATCCGCC
ACAACATCGAGGACGGCAGCGTGCAGCTCGCCGACCACTACCAGCAGAACACCCCCATCGGCGACGGCCC
CGTGCTGCTGCCCGACAACCACTACCTGAGCACCCAGTCCGCCCTGAGCAAAGACCCCAACGAGAAGCGC
GATCACATGGTCCTGCTGGAGTTCGTGACCGCCGCCACTAGTGCCGGAGGC
[780 nt withheld, positions 2152-2931]
CGAGCTCCGGGCTTCTCCTCAATTTCCGCTCATCACCACCATCATCACCATCACCACCACTAACTCGAGT
CTAGAGGGCCCGTTTAAACCCGCTGATCAGCCTCGACTGTGCCTTCTAGTTGCCAGCCATCTGTTGTTTG
CCCCTCCCCCGTGCCTTCCTTGACCCTGGAAGGTGCCACTCCCACTGTCCTTTCCTAATAAAATGAGGAA
ATTGCATCGCATTGTCTGAGTAGGTGTCATTCTATTCTGGGGGGTGGGGTGGGGCAGGACAGCAAGGGGG
AGGATTGGGAAGACAATAGCAGGCTAGAGGATCGATCCCCGCCCCGGACGAACTAAACCTGACTACGACA
TCTCTGCCCCTTCTTCGCGGGGCAGTGCATGTAATCCCTTCAGTTGGTTGGTACAACTTGCCAACTGGGC
CCTGTTCCACATGTGACACGGGGGGGGACCAAACACAAAGGGGTTCTCTGACTGTAGTTGACATCCTTAT
AAATGGATGTGCACATTTGCCAACACTGAGTGGCTTTCATCCTGGAGCAGACTTTGCAGTCTGTGGACTG
CAACACAACATTGCCTTTATGTGTAACTCTTGGCTGAAGCTCTTACACCAATGCTGGGGGACATGTACCT
CCCAGGGGCCCAGGAAGACTACGGGAGGCTACACCAACGTCAATCAGAGGGGCCTGTGTAGCTACCGATA
AGCGGACCCTCAAGAGGGCATTAGCAATAGTGTTTATAAGGCCCCCTTGTTAACCCTAAACGGGTAGCAT
ATGCTTCCCGGGTAGTAGTATATACTATCCAGACTAACCCTAATTCAATAGCATATGTTACCCAACGGGA
AGCATATGCTATCGAATTAGGGTTAGTAAAAGGGTCCTAAGGAACAGCGATATCTCCCACCCCATGAGCT
GTCACGGTTTTATTTACATGGGGTCAGGATTCCACGAGGGTAGTGAACCATTTTAGTCACAAGGGCAGTG
GCTGAAGATCAAGGAGCGGGCAGTGAACTCTCCTGAATCTTCGCCTGCTTCTTCATTCTCCTTCGTTTAG
CTAATAGAATAACTGCTGAGTTGTGAACAGTAAGGTGTATGTGAGGTGCTCGAAAACAAGGTTTCAGGTG
ACGCCCCCAGAATAAAATTTGGACGGGGGGTTCAGTGGTGGCATTGTGCTATGACACCAATATAACCCTC
ACAAACCCCTTGGGCAATAAATACTAGTGTAGGAATGAAACATTCTGAATATCTTTAACAATAGAAATCC
ATGGGGTGGGGACAAGCCGTAAAGACTGGATGTCCATCTCACACGAATTTATGGCTATGGGCAACACATA
ATCCTAGTGCAATATGATACTGGGGTTATTAAGATGTGTCCCAGGCAGGGACCAAGACAGGTGAACCATG
TTGTTACACTCTATTTGTAACAAGGGGAAAGAGAGTGGACGCCGACAGCAGCGGACTCCACTGGTTGTCT
CTAACACCCCCGAAAATTAAACGGGGCTCCACGCCAATGGGGCCCATAAACAAAGACAAGTGGCCACTCT
TTTTTTTGAAATTGTGGAGTGGGGGCACGCGTCAGCCCCCACACGCCGCCCTGCGGTTTTGGACTGTAAA
ATAAGGGTGTAATAACTTGGCTGATTGTAACCCCGCTAACCACTGCGGTCAAACCACTTGCCCACAAAAC
CACTAATGGCACCCCGGGGAATACCTGCATAAGTAGGTGGGCGGGCCAAGATAGGGGCGCGATTGCTGCG
ATCTGGAGGACAAATTACACACACTTGCGCCTGAGCGCCAAGCACAGGGTTGTTGGTCCTCATATTCACG
AGGTCGCTGAGAGCACGGTGGGCTAATGTTGCCATGGGTAGCATATACTACCCAAATATCTGGATAGCAT
ATGCTATCCTAATCTATATCTGGGTAGCATAGGCTATCCTAATCTATATCTGGGTAGCATATGCTATCCT
AATCTATATCTGGGTAGTATATGCTATCCTAATTTATATCTGGGTAGCATAGGCTATCCTAATCTATATC
TGGGTAGCATATGCTATCCTAATCTATATCTGGGTAGTATATGCTATCCTAATCTGTATCCGGGTAGCAT
ATGCTATCCTAATAGAGATTAGGGTAGTATATGCTATCCTAATTTATATCTGGGTAGCATATACTACCCA
AATATCTGGATAGCATATGCTATCCTAATCTATATCTGGGTAGCATATGCTATCCTAATCTATATCTGGG
TAGCATAGGCTATCCTAATCTATATCTGGGTAGCATATGCTATCCTAATCTATATCTGGGTAGTATATGC
TATCCTAATTTATATCTGGGTAGCATAGGCTATCCTAATCTATATCTGGGTAGCATATGCTATCCTAATC
TATATCTGGGTAGTATATGCTATCCTAATCTGTATCCGGGTAGCATATGCTATCCTCATGCATATACAGT
CAGCATATGATACCCAGTAGTAGAGTGGGAGTGCTATCCTTTGCATATGCCGCCACCTCCCAAGGGGGCG
TGAATTTTCGCTGCTTGTCCTTTTCCTGCTGGTTGCTCCCATTCTTAGGTGAATTTAAGGAGGCCAGGCT
AAAGCCGTCGCATGTCTGATTGCTCACCAGGTAAATGTCGCTAATGTTTTCCAACGCGAGAAGGTGTTGA
GCGCGGAGCTGAGTGACGTGACAACATGGGTATGCCCAATTGCCCCATGTTGGGAGGACGAAAATGGTGA
CAAGACAGATGGCCAGAAATACACCAACAGCACGCATGATGTCTACTGGGGATTTATTCTTTAGTGCGGG
GGAATACACGGCTTTTAATACGATTGAGGGCGTCTCCTAACAAGTTACATCACTCCTGCCCTTCCTCACC
CTCATCTCCATCACCTCCTTCATCTCCGTCATCTCCGTCATCACCCTCCGCGGCAGCCCCTTCCACCATA
GGTGGAAACCAGGGAGGCAAATCTACTCCATCGTCAAAGCTGCACACAGTCACCCTGATATTGCAGGTAG
GAGCGGGCTTTGTCATAACAAGGTCCTTAATCGCATCCTTCAAAACCTCAGCAAATATATGAGTTTGTAA
AAAGACCATGAAATAACAGACAATGGACTCCCTTAGCGGGCCAGGTTGTGGGCCGGGTCCAGGGGCCATT
CCAAAGGGGAGACGACTCAATGGTGTAAGACGACATTGTGGAATAGCAAGGGCAGTTCCTCGCCTTAGGT
TGTAAAGGGAGGTCTTACTACCTCCATATACGAACACACCGGCGACCCAAGTTCCTTCGTCGGTAGTCCT
TTCTACGTGACTCCTAGCCAGGAGAGCTCTTAAACCTTCTGCAATGTTCTCAAATTTCGGGTTGGAACCT
CCTTGACCACGATGCTTTTCCAAACCACCCTCCTTTTTTGCGCCCTGCCTCCATCACCCTGACCCCGGGG
TCCAGTGCTTGGGCCTTCTCCTGGGTCATCTGCGGGGCCCTGCTCTATCGCTCCCGGGGGCACGTCAGGC
TCACCATCTGGGCCACCTTCTTGGTGGTATTCAAAATAATCGGCTTCCCCTACAGGGTGGAAAAATGGCC
TTCTACCTGGAGGGGGCCTGCGCGGTGGAGACCCGGATGATGATGACTGACTACTGGGACTCCTGGGCCT
CTTTTCTCCACGTCCACGACCTCTCCCCCTGGCTCTTTCACGACTTCCCCCCCTGGCTCTTTCACGTCCT
CTACCCCGGCGGCCTCCACTACCTCCTCGACCCCGGCCTCCACTACCTCCTCGACCCCGGCCTCCACTGC
CTCCTCGACCCCGGCCTCCACCTCCTGCTCCTGCCCCTCCTGCTCCTGCCCCTCCTCCTGCTCCTGCCCC
TCCTGCCCCTCCTGCTCCTGCCCCTCCTGCCCCTCCTGCTCCTGCCCCTCCTGCCCCTCCTGCTCCTGCC
CCTCCTGCCCCTCCTCCTGCTCCTGCCCCTCCTGCCCCTCCTCCTGCTCCTGCCCCTCCTGCCCCTCCTG
CTCCTGCCCCTCCTGCCCCTCCTGCTCCTGCCCCTCCTGCCCCTCCTGCTCCTGCCCCTCCTGCTCCTGC
CCCTCCTGCTCCTGCCCCTCCTGCTCCTGCCCCTCCTGCCCCTCCTGCCCCTCCTCCTGCTCCTGCCCCT
CCTGCTCCTGCCCCTCCTGCCCCTCCTGCCCCTCCTGCTCCTGCCCCTCCTCCTGCTCCTGCCCCTCCTG
CCCCTCCTGCCCCTCCTCCTGCTCCTGCCCCTCCTGCCCCTCCTCCTGCTCCTGCCCCTCCTCCTGCTCC
TGCCCCTCCTGCCCCTCCTGCCCCTCCTCCTGCTCCTGCCCCTCCTGCCCCTCCTCCTGCTCCTGCCCCT
CCTCCTGCTCCTGCCCCTCCTGCCCCTCCTGCCCCTCCTCCTGCTCCTGCCCCTCCTCCTGCTCCTGCCC
CTCCTGCCCCTCCTGCCCCTCCTGCCCCTCCTCCTGCTCCTGCCCCTCCTCCTGCTCCTGCCCCTCCTGC
TCCTGCCCCTCCCGCTCCTGCTCCTGCTCCTGTTCCACCGTGGGTCCCTTTGCAGCCAATGCAACTTGGA
CGTTTTTGGGGTCTCCGGACACCATCTCTATGTCTTGGCCCTGATCCTGAGCCGCCCGGGGCTCCTGGTC
TTCCGCCTCCTCGTCCTCGTCCTCTTCCCCGTCCTCGTCCATGGTTATCACCCCCTCTTCTTTGAGGTCC
ACTGCCGCCGGAGCCTTCTGGTCCAGATGTGTCTCCCTTCTCTCCTAGGCCATTTCCAGGTCCTGTACCT
GGCCCCTCGTCAGACATGATTCACACTAAAAGAGATCAATAGACATCTTTATTAGACGACGCTCAGTGAA
TACAGGGAGTGCAGACTCCTGCCCCCTCCAACAGCCCCCCCACCCTCATCCCCTTCATGGTCGCTGTCAG
ACAGATCCAGGTCTGAAAATTCCCCATCCTCCGAACCATCCTCGTCCTCATCACCAATTACTCGCAGCCC
GGAAAACTCCCGCTGAACATCCTCAAGATTTGCGTCCTGAGCCTCAAGCCAGGCCTCAAATTCCTCGTCC
CCCTTTTTGCTGGACGGTAGGGATGGGGATTCTCGGGACCCCTCCTCTTCCTCTTCAAGGTCACCAGACA
GAGATGCTACTGGGGCAACGGAAGAAAAGCTGGGTGCGGCCTGTGAGGATCAGCTTATCGATGATAAGCT
GTCAAACATGAGAATTCTTGAAGACGAAAGGGCCTCGTGATACGCCTATTTTTATAGGTTAATGTCATGA
TAATAATGGTTTCTTAGACGTCAGGTGGCACTTTTCGGGGAAATGTGCGCGGAACCCCTATTTGTTTATT
TTTCTAAATACATTCAAATATGTATCCGCTCATGAGACAATAACCCTGATAAATGCTTCAATAATATTGA
AAAAGGAAGAGTATGAGTATTCAACATTTCCGTGTCGCCCTTATTCCCTTTTTTGCGGCATTTTGCCTTC
CTGTTTTTGCTCACCCAGAAACGCTGGTGAAAGTAAAAGATGCTGAAGATCAGTTGGGTGCACGAGTGGG
TTACATCGAACTGGATCTCAACAGCGGTAAGATCCTTGAGAGTTTTCGCCCCGAAGAACGTTTTCCAATG
ATGAGCACTTTTAAAGTTCTGCTATGTGGCGCGGTATTATCCCGTGTTGACGCCGGGCAAGAGCAACTCG
GTCGCCGCATACACTATTCTCAGAATGACTTGGTTGAGTACTCACCAGTCACAGAAAAGCATCTTACGGA
TGGCATGACAGTAAGAGAATTATGCAGTGCTGCCATAACCATGAGTGATAACACTGCGGCCAACTTACTT
CTGACAACGATCGGAGGACCGAAGGAGCTAACCGCTTTTTTGCACAACATGGGGGATCATGTAACTCGCC
TTGATCGTTGGGAACCGGAGCTGAATGAAGCCATACCAAACGACGAGCGTGACACCACGATGCCTGCAGC
AATGGCAACAACGTTGCGCAAACTATTAACTGGCGAACTACTTACTCTAGCTTCCCGGCAACAATTAATA
GACTGGATGGAGGCGGATAAAGTTGCAGGACCACTTCTGCGCTCGGCCCTTCCGGCTGGCTGGTTTATTG
CTGATAAATCTGGAGCCGGTGAGCGTGGGTCTCGCGGTATCATTGCAGCACTGGGGCCAGATGGTAAGCC
CTCCCGTATCGTAGTTATCTACACGACGGGGAGTCAGGCAACTATGGATGAACGAAATAGACAGATCGCT
GAGATAGGTGCCTCACTGATTAAGCATTGGTAACTGTCAGACCAAGTTTACTCATATATACTTTAGATTG
ATTTAAAACTTCATTTTTAATTTAAAAGGATCTAGGTGAAGATCCTTTTTGATAATCTCATGACCAAAAT
CCCTTAACGTGAGTTTTCGTTCCACTGAGCGTCAGACCCCGTAGAAAAGATCAAAGGATCTTCTTGAGAT
CCTTTTTTTCTGCGCGTAATCTGCTGCTTGCAAACAAAAAAACCACCGCTACCAGCGGTGGTTTGTTTGC
CGGATCAAGAGCTACCAACTCTTTTTCCGAAGGTAACTGGCTTCAGCAGAGCGCAGATACCAAATACTGT
CCTTCTAGTGTAGCCGTAGTTAGGCCACCACTTCAAGAACTCTGTAGCACCGCCTACATACCTCGCTCTG
CTAATCCTGTTACCAGTGGCTGCTGCCAGTGGCGATAAGTCGTGTCTTACCGGGTTGGACTCAAGACGAT
AGTTACCGGATAAGGCGCAGCGGTCGGGCTGAACGGGGGGTTCGTGCACACAGCCCAGCTTGGAGCGAAC
GACCTACACCGAACTGAGATACCTACAGCGTGAGCTATGAGAAAGCGCCACGCTTCCCGAAGGGAGAAAG
GCGGACAGGTATCCGGTAAGCGGCAGGGTCGGAACAGGAGAGCGCACGAGGGAGCTTCCAGGGGGAAACG
CCTGGTATCTTTATAGTCCTGTCGGGTTTCGCCACCTCTGACTTGAGCGTCGATTTTTGTGATGCTCGTC
AGGGGGGCGGAGCCTATGGAAAAACGCCAGCAACGCGGCCTTTTTACGGTTCCTGGCCTTTTGCTGGCCT
TGAAGCTGTCCCTGATGGTCGTCATCTACCTGCCTGGACAGCATGGCCTGCAACGCGGGCATCCCGATGC
CGCCGGAAGCGAGAAGAATCATAATGGGGAAGGCCATCCAGCCTCGCGTCGAACTAGATGATCCGGCTGT
GGAATGTGTGTCAGTTAGGGTGTGGAAAGTCCCCAGGCTCCCCAGCAGGCAGAAGTATGCAAAGCATGCA
TCTCAATTAGTCAGCAACCAGGTGTGGAAAGTCCCCAGGCTCCCCAGCAGGCAGAAGTATGCAAAGCATG
CATCTCAATTAGTCAGCAACCATAGTCCCGCCCCTAACTCCGCCCATCCCGCCCCTAACTCCGCCCAGTT
CCGCCCATTCTCCGCCCCATGGCTGACTAATTTTTTTTATTTATGCAGAGGCCGAGGCCGCCTCGGCCTC
TGAGCTATTCCAGAAGTAGTGAGGAGGCTTTTTTGGAGGGTGACCGCCACGACCGGTGCCGCCACCATCC
CCTGACCCACGCCCCTGACCCCTCACAAGGAGACGACCTTCCATGACCGAGTACAAGCCCACGGTGCGCC
TCGCCACCCGCGACGACGTCCCCCGGGCCGTACGCACCCTCGCCGCCGCGTTCGCCGACTACCCCGCCAC
GCGCCACACCGTCGACCCCGACCGCCACATCGAACGCGTCACCGAGCTGCAAGAACTCTTCCTCACGCGC
GTCGGGCTCGACATCGGCAAGGTGTGGGTCGCGGACGACGGCGCCGCGGTGGCGGTCTGGACCACGCCGG
AGAGCGTCGAAGCGGGGGCGGTGTTCGCCGAGATCGGCCCGCGCATGGCCGAGTTGAGCGGTTCCCGGCT
GGCCGCGCAGCAACAGATGGAAGGCCTCCTGGCGCCGCACCGGCCCAAGGAGCCCGCGTGGTTCCTGGCC
ACCGTCGGCGTCTCGCCCGACCACCAGGGCAAGGGTCTGGGCAGCGCCGTCGTGCTCCCCGGAGTGGAGG
CGGCCGAGCGCGCCGGGGTGCCCGCCTTCCTGGAGACCTCCGCGCCCCGCAACCTCCCCTTCTACGAGCG
GCTCGGCTTCACCGTCACCGCCGACGTCGAGGTGCCCGAAGGACCGCGCACCTGGTGCATGACCCGCAAG
CCCGGTGCCTGACGCCCGCCCCACGACCCGCAGCGCCCGACCGAAAGGAGCGCACGACCCGGTCCGACGC
GGCCCGACGGGTCCGAGGGGGGTCGACCTCGAAACTTGTTTATTGCAGCTTATAATGGTTACAAATAAAG
CAATAGCATCACAAATTTCACAAATAAAGCATTTTTTTCACTGCATTCTAGTTGTGGTTTGTCCAAACTC
ATCAATGTATCTTATCATGTCTGGATCTGATCCGAACCCCTTCCTCGACCAATTCTCATGTTTGACAGCT
TATCATCGCAGATCCGGGCAACGTTGTTGCCATTGCTCGACCAATTCTCATGTTTGACAGCTTATCATCG
CAGATCCGTATGGTGCACTCTCAGTACAATCTGCTCTGATGCCGCATAGTTAAGCCAGTATCTGCTCCCT
GCTTGTGTGTTGGAGGTCGCTGAGTAGTGCGCGAGCAAAATTTAAGCTACAACAAGGCAAGGCTTGACCG
ACAATTGCATGAAGAATCTGCTTAGGGTTAGGCGTTTTGCGCTGCTTCGCGATGTACGGGCCAGATATAC
GCGTATCTGAGGGGACTAGGGTGTGTTTAGGCGAAAAGCGGGGCTTCGGTTGTACGCGGTTAGGAGTCCC
CTCAGGATATAGTAGTTTCGCTTTTGCATAGGGAGGGGGAAATGTAGTCTTATGCAATACTCTTGTAGTC
TTGCAACATGGTAACGATGAGTTAGCAACATGCCTTACAAGGAGAGAAAAAGCACCGTGCATGCCGATTG
GTGGAAGTAAGGTGGTACGATCGTGCCTTATTAGGAAGGCAACAGACGGGTCTGACATGGATTGGACGAA
CCACTGAATTCCGCATTGCAGAGATATTGTATTTAAGTGCCTAGCTCGATACAATAAACGCCATTTGACC
ATTCACCACATTGGTGTGCACCTCCAAGCTGGCCGGGGATCCTCTAGGGCCTCTGAGCTATTCCAGAAGT
AGTGAAGAGGCTTTTTTGGAGGCCTAGGCTTTTGCAAAAAGCTCCGGATCGATCCTGAGAACTTCAGGGT
GAGTTTGGGGACCCTTGATTGTTCTTTCTTTTTCGCTATTGTAAAATTCATGTTATATGGAGGGGGCAAA
GTTTTCAGGGTGTTGTTTAGAATGGGAAGATGTCCCTTGTATCACCATGGACCCTCATGATAATTTTGTT
TCTTTCACTTTCTACTCTGTTGACAACCATTGTCTCCTCTTATTTTCTTTTCATTTTCTGTAACTTTTTC
GTTAAACTTTAGCTTGCATTTGTAACGAATTTTTAAATTCACTTTTGTTTATTTGTCAGATTGTAAGTAC
TTTCTCTAATCACTTTTTTTTCAAGGCAATCAGGGTATATTATATTGTACTTCAGCACAGTTTTAGAGAA
CAATTGTTATAATTAAATGATAAGGTAGAATATTTCTGCATATAAATTCTGGCTGGCGTGGAAATATTCT
TATTGGTAGAAACAACTACATCCTGGTCATCATCCTGCCTTTCTCTTTATGGTTACAATGATATACACTG
TTTGAGATGAGGATAAAATACTCTGAGTCCAAACCGGGCCCCTCTGCTAACCATGTTCATGCCTTCTTCT
TTTTCCTACAGCTCCTGGGCAACGTGCTGGTTATTGTGCTGTCTCATCATTTTGGCAAAGAATTGTAATA
CGACTCACTATAGGGCGAATTGATATGTCTAGATTAGATAAAAGTAAAGTGATTAACAGCGCATTAGAGC
TGCTTAATGAGGTCGGAATCGAAGGTTTAACAACCCGTAAACTCGCCCAGAAGCTAGGTGTAGAGCAGCC
TACATTGTATTGGCATGTAAAAAATAAGCGGGCTTTGCTCGACGCCTTAGCCATTGAGATGTTAGATAGG
CACCATACTCACTTTTGCCCTTTAGAAGGGGAAAGCTGGCAAGATTTTTTACGTAATAACGCTAAAAGTT
TTAGATGTGCTTTACTAAGTCATCGCGATGGAGCAAAAGTACATTTAGGTACACGGCCTACAGAAAAACA
GTATGAAACTCTCGAAAATCAATTAGCCTTTTTATGCCAACAAGGTTTTTCACTAGAGAATGCATTATAT
GCACTCAGCGCTGTGGGGCATTTTACTTTAGGTTGCGTATTGGAAGATCAAGAGCATCAAGTCGCTAAAG
AAGAAAGGGAAACACCTACTACTGATAGTATGCCGCCATTATTACGACAAGCTATCGAATTATTTGATCA
CCAAGGTGCAGAGCCAGCCTTCTTATTCGGCCTTGAATTGATCATATGCGGATTAGAAAAACAACTTAAA
TGTGAAAGTGGGTCCGCGTACAGCGGATCCCGGGAATTCAGATCTTATTAAAGCAGAACTTGTTTATTGC
AGCTTATAATGGTTACAAATAAAGCAATAGCATCACAAATTTCACAAATAAAGCATTTTTTTCACTGCAT
TCTAGTTGTGGTTTGTCCAAACTCATCAATGTATCTTATCATGTCTGGTCGAATCCATGGCGCAGAACTG
GTAGGTATGGAAGATCCGCGTTGACATTGATTATTGACTAGTTATTAATAGTAATCAATTACGGGGTCAT
TAGTTCATAGCCCATATATGGAGTTCCGCGTTACATAACTTACGGTAAATGGCCCGCCTGGCTGACCGCC
CAACGACCCCCGCCCATTGACGTCAATAATGACGTATGTTCCCATAGTAACGCCAATAGGGACTTTCCAT
TGACGTCAATGGGTGGAGTATTTACGGTAAACTGCCCACTTGGCAGTACATCAAGTGTATCATATGCCAA
GTACGCCCCCTATTGACGTCAATGACGGTAAATGGCCCGCCTGGCATTATGCCCAGTACATGACCTTATG
GGACTTTCCTACTTGGCAGTACATCTACGTATTAGTCATCGCTATTACCATGGTGATGCGGTTTTGGCAG
TACATCAATGGGCGTGGATAGCGGTTTGACTCACGGGGATTTCCAAGTCTCCACCCCATTGACGTCAATG
GGAGTTTGTTTTGGCACCAAAATCAACGGGACTTTCCAAAATGTCGTAACAACTCCGCCCCATTGACGCA
AATGGGCGGTAGGCGTGTACGGTGGGAGGTCTATATAAGCAGAGCTCTCCCTATCAGTGATAGAGATCTC
CCTATCAGTGATAGAGATCGTCGACGAGCTCGTTTAGTGAACCGTCAGATCGCCTGGAGACGCCATCCAC
GCTGTTTTGACCTCCATAGAAGACACCGGGACCGATCCAGCCTCCGGACTCTAGCGTTTAAACTTAAG
Features (pLannotate 1.2.2; 31 found; start..end, strand, type, name):
     13..36      +  CDS            Strep-Tag II: peptide that binds Strep-Tactin®, an engineered form of streptavidin
     64..615     +  CDS            MGMT (fragment): MGMT_HUMAN - Experimental evidence at protein level: Swiss-Prot protein existence level 1. Involved in the cellular defense against the biological effects of O6-methylguanine (O6-MeG) and O4-methylthymine (O4-MeT) in DNA. Repairs the methylated nucleobase in DNA by stoichiometrically transferring the methyl group to a cysteine residue in the enzyme. This is a suicide reaction: the enzyme is irreversibly inactivated. From Homo sapiens (Human).
    616..1329    +  CDS            YPet: yellow fluorescent protein optimized for FRET with CyPet (Nguyen and Daugherty, 2005)
   1459..2136    +  CDS            Enhanced Cyan-Emitting GFP: Enhanced Cyan-Emitting GFP is a basic (constitutively fluorescent) cyan fluorescent protein published in 2002, derived from Aequorea victoria.
   2152..2931    +  CDS            CA2 (sequence withheld): CAH2_HUMAN - Experimental evidence at protein level: Swiss-Prot protein existence level 1. Essential for bone resorption and osteoclast differentiation (By similarity). Reversible hydration of carbon dioxide. Can hydrate cyanamide to urea. Involved in the regulation of fluid secretion into the anterior chamber of the eye. Contributes to intracellular pH regulation in the duodenal upper villous epithelium during proton- coupled peptide absorption. Stimulates the chloride-bicarbonate exchange activity of SLC26A6. From Homo sapiens (Human).
   3038..3149    +  polyA_signal   bGH poly(A) signal: bovine growth hormone polyadenylation signal
   3690..5479    -  rep_origin     oriP: Epstein-Barr virus oriP replication origin (Yates et al., 2000)
   5480..5698    -  CDS            gL (fragment): GL_EBVB9 - Experimental evidence at protein level: Swiss-Prot protein existence level 1. The heterodimer glycoprotein H-glycoprotein L is required for the fusion of viral and plasma membranes leading to virus entry into the host cell. Acts as a functional inhibitor of gH and maintains gH in an inhibited form. Upon binding to host integrins, gL dissociates from gH leading to activation of the viral fusion glycoproteins gB and gH. Fusion of EBV with B-lymphocytes requires the additional receptor- binding protein gp42, which forms a complex with gH/gL. The heterodimer gH/gL targets also host EPHA
   5781..7708    -  CDS            EBNA1 (fragment): Epstein-Barr nuclear antigen 1, also known as EBNA-1 crucial for latent viral infection, and for episomal amplification of vectors containing the oriP origin (Okita et al., 2013)
   7746..8090    -  CDS            BRRF2_EBVB9 (fragment): Protein inferred from homology: Swiss-Prot protein existence level 3. From Epstein-Barr virus (strain B95-8) (HHV-4) (Human herpesvirus 4).
   8093..8116    -  promoter       tet promoter (fragment): E. coli promoter for tetracycline efflux protein gene
   8229..8333    +  promoter       AmpR promoter: bla
   8334..9194    +  CDS            AmpR: β-lactamase; bla; confers resistance to ampicillin, carbenicillin, and related antibiotics
   9365..9953    +  rep_origin     ori: high-copy-number ColE1/pMB1/pBR322/pUC origin of replication
   9999..10122   -  CDS            TcR (fragment): tetracycline efflux protein; tet; confers resistance to tetracycline
  10160..10457   +  promoter       SV40 promoter: SV40 enhancer and early promoter
  10534..11133   +  CDS            PuroR: puromycin N-acetyltransferase; pac from Streptomyces alboniger; confers resistance to puromycin
  11224..11358   +  polyA_signal   SV40 poly(A) signal: SV40 polyadenylation signal
  11480..11532   -  misc_feature   bom (fragment): basis of mobility region from pBR322
  11663..11756   +  ncRNA          Retro dr1: Accession: RF00214 - Retrovirus direct repeat 1 (dr1)
  11792..12053   +  promoter       RSV promoter: Rous sarcoma virus enhancer/promoter
  12079..12139   +  promoter       SV40 promoter (fragment): SV40 early promoter
  12170..12742   +  intron         β-globin intron: intron from rabbit β-globin gene
  12797..12815   +  promoter       T7 promoter: promoter for bacteriophage T7 RNA polymerase
  12826..13446   +  CDS            tetR: TETR2_ECOLX - Experimental evidence at protein level: Swiss-Prot protein existence level 1. TetR is the repressor of the tetracycline resistance element; its N-terminal region forms a helix-turn-helix structure and binds DNA. Binding of tetracycline to TetR reduces the repressor affinity for the tetracycline resistance gene (tetA) promoter operator sites. From Escherichia coli.
  13488..13609   +  polyA_signal   SV40 poly(A) signal: SV40 polyadenylation signal
  13664..14043   +  enhancer       CMV enhancer: human cytomegalovirus immediate early enhancer
  14044..14247   +  promoter       CMV promoter: human cytomegalovirus (CMV) immediate early promoter
  14249..14268   +  promoter       PLtetO-1 promoter (fragment): modified phage lambda PL promoter with tet operator sites (Lutz and Bujard, 1997)
  14270..14289   +  promoter       PLtetO-1 promoter (fragment): modified phage lambda PL promoter with tet operator sites (Lutz and Bujard, 1997)
  14297..14330   +  promoter       TRE3GV promoter (fragment): 3rd-generation Tet-responsive promoter that can be activated by binding of Tet-On® 3G, optimized for retroviral and lentiviral vectors
