>Addgene plasmid #127182 | pEBTet-SNAP-HCA_sensor | addgene full sequence | sequence record 246989 | Addgene NGS Result
ACCATGGCAAGCTGGAGCCACCCGCAGTTCGAAAAGGGTGCAGATGACGACGACAAGGTACCAATGGACA
AGGATTGTGAAATGAAACGCACCACACTGGACAGCCCTTTGGGGAAGCTGGAGCTGTCTGGTTGTGAGCA
GGGTCTGCACGAAATAATTTTTCTGGGCAAGGGGACGTCTGCAGCTGATGCCGTGGAGGTCCCAGCCCCC
GCTGCGGTTCTCGGAGGTCCGGAGCCCCTGATGCAGGCTACAGCCTGGCTGAATGCCTATTTCCACCAGC
CCGAGGCTATCGAAGAGTTCCCCGTGCCGGCTCTTCACCATCCCGTTTTCCAGCAAGAGTCGTTCACCAG
ACAGGTGTTATGGAAGCTGCTGAAGGTTGTGAAATTCGGAGAAGTGATTTCTTACTCTCACTTAGCAGCC
CTGGCAGGCAACCCCGCAGCCACGGCAGCAGTGAAGACGGCACTGAGTGGCAATCCTGTCCCTATCCTGA
TCCCGTGCCACAGAGTGGTCCAGGGGGATTTGGATGTGGGCGGTTACGAGGGTGGACTGGCCGTGAAGGA
ATGGCTTCTGGCCCATGAAGGCCACCGGTTGGGGAAGCCAGGCTTGGGAACTAGTATGTCTAAAGGTGAA
GAATTATTCACTGGTGTTGTCCCAATTTTGGTTGAATTAGATGGTGATGTTAATGGTCACAAATTTTCTG
TCTCCGGTGAAGGTGAAGGTGATGCTACGTACGGTAAATTGACCTTAAAATTACTCTGTACTACTGGTAA
ATTGCCAGTTCCATGGCCAACCTTAGTCACTACTTTAGGTTATGGTGTTCAATGTTTTGCTAGATACCCA
GATCATATGAAACAACATGACTTTTTCAAGTCTGCCATGCCAGAAGGTTATGTTCAAGAAAGAACTATTT
TTTTCAAAGATGACGGTAACTACAAGACCAGAGCTGAAGTCAAGTTTGAAGGTGATACCTTAGTTAATAG
AATCGAATTAAAAGGTATTGATTTTAAAGAAGATGGTAACATTTTAGGTCACAAATTGGAATACAACTAT
AACTCTCACAATGTTTACATCACTGCTGACAAACAAAAGAATGGTATCAAAGCTAACTTCAAAATTAGAC
ACAACATTGAAGATGGTGGTGTTCAATTAGCTGACCATTATCAACAAAATACTCCAATTGGTGATGGTCC
AGTCTTGTTACCAGACAACCATTACTTATCCTATCAATCTGCCTTATTCAAAGATCCAAACGAAAAGAGA
GACCACATGGTCTTGTTAGAATTTTTGACTGCTGCTGGTATTACCGAGGGTATGAATGAATTGTACAAAG
AATTCCCTCCTCCTCCGCCACCGCCACCACCGCCGCCGCCGCCACCACCAGGAGGATCTGGCGGATCTCC
TCCTCCGCCTCCTCCACCACCACCGCCACCGCCTCCACCACCTGGCGGCCGCATGGTGAGCAAGGGCGAG
GAGCTGTTCACCGGGGTGGTGCCCATCCTGGTCGAGCTGGACGGCGACGTAAACGGCCACAGGTTCAGCG
TGTCCGGCGAGGGCGAGGGCGATGCCACCTACGGCAAGCTGACCCTGAAGTTCATCTGCACCACCGGCAA
GCTGCCCGTGCCCTGGCCCACCCTCGTGACCACCCTGACCTGGGGCGTGCAGTGCTTCAGCCGCTACCCC
GACCACATGAAGCAGCACGACTTCTTCAAGTCCGCCATGCCCGAAGGCTACGTCCAGGAGCGTACCATCT
TCTTCAAGGACGACGGCAACTACAAGACCCGCGCCGAGGTGAAGTTCGAGGGCGACACCCTGGTGAACCG
CATCGAGCTGAAGGGCATCGACTTCAAGGAGGACGGCAACATCCTGGGGCACAAGCTGGAGTACAACTAC
ATCAGCCACAACGTCTATATCACCGCCGACAAGCAGAAGAACGGCATCAAGGCCCACTTCAAGATCCGCC
ACAACATCGAGGACGGCAGCGTGCAGCTCGCCGACCACTACCAGCAGAACACCCCCATCGGCGACGGCCC
CGTGCTGCTGCCCGACAACCACTACCTGAGCACCCAGTCCGCCCTGAGCAAAGACCCCAACGAGAAGCGC
GATCACATGGTCCTGCTGGAGTTCGTGACCGCCGCCACTAGTGCCGGAGGC
[780 nt withheld, positions 2152-2931]
CGAGCTCCGGGCTTCTCCTCAATTTCCGCTCATCACCACCATCATCACCATCACCACCACTAACTCGAGT
CTAGAGGGCCCGTTTAAACCCGCTGATCAGCCTCGACTGTGCCTTCTAGTTGCCAGCCATCTGTTGTTTG
CCCCTCCCCCGTGCCTTCCTTGACCCTGGAAGGTGCCACTCCCACTGTCCTTTCCTAATAAAATGAGGAA
ATTGCATCGCATTGTCTGAGTAGGTGTCATTCTATTCTGGGGGGTGGGGTGGGGCAGGACAGCAAGGGGG
AGGATTGGGAAGACAATAGCAGGCTAGAGGATCGATCCCCGCCCCGGACGAACTAAACCTGACTACGACA
TCTCTGCCCCTTCTTCGCGGGGCAGTGCATGTAATCCCTTCAGTTGGTTGGTACAACTTGCCAACTGGGC
CCTGTTCCACATGTGACACGGGGGGGGACCAAACACAAAGGGGTTCTCTGACTGTAGTTGACATCCTTAT
AAATGGATGTGCACATTTGCCAACACTGAGTGGCTTTCATCCTGGAGCAGACTTTGCAGTCTGTGGACTG
CAACACAACATTGCCTTTATGTGTAACTCTTGGCTGAAGCTCTTACACCAATGCTGGGGGACATGTACCT
CCCAGGGGCCCAGGAAGACTACGGGAGGCTACACCAACGTCAATCAGAGGGGCCTGTGTAGCTACCGATA
AGCGGACCCTCAAGAGGGCATTAGCAATAGTGTTTATAAGGCCCCCTTGTTAACCCTAAACGGGTAGCAT
ATGCTTCCCGGGTAGTAGTATATACTATCCAGACTAACCCTAATTCAATAGCATATGTTACCCAACGGGA
AGCATATGCTATCGAATTAGGGTTAGTAAAAGGGTCCTAAGGAACAGCGATATCTCCCACCCCATGAGCT
GTCACGGTTTTATTTACATGGGGTCAGGATTCCACGAGGGTAGTGAACCATTTTAGTCACAAGGGCAGTG
GCTGAAGATCAAGGAGCGGGCAGTGAACTCTCCTGAATCTTCGCCTGCTTCTTCATTCTCCTTCGTTTAG
CTAATAGAATAACTGCTGAGTTGTGAACAGTAAGGTGTATGTGAGGTGCTCGAAAACAAGGTTTCAGGTG
ACGCCCCCAGAATAAAATTTGGACGGGGGGTTCAGTGGTGGCATTGTGCTATGACACCAATATAACCCTC
ACAAACCCCTTGGGCAATAAATACTAGTGTAGGAATGAAACATTCTGAATATCTTTAACAATAGAAATCC
ATGGGGTGGGGACAAGCCGTAAAGACTGGATGTCCATCTCACACGAATTTATGGCTATGGGCAACACATA
ATCCTAGTGCAATATGATACTGGGGTTATTAAGATGTGTCCCAGGCAGGGACCAAGACAGGTGAACCATG
TTGTTACACTCTATTTGTAACAAGGGGAAAGAGAGTGGACGCCGACAGCAGCGGACTCCACTGGTTGTCT
CTAACACCCCCGAAAATTAAACGGGGCTCCACGCCAATGGGGCCCATAAACAAAGACAAGTGGCCACTCT
TTTTTTTGAAATTGTGGAGTGGGGGCACGCGTCAGCCCCCACACGCCGCCCTGCGGTTTTGGACTGTAAA
ATAAGGGTGTAATAACTTGGCTGATTGTAACCCCGCTAACCACTGCGGTCAAACCACTTGCCCACAAAAC
CACTAATGGCACCCCGGGGAATACCTGCATAAGTAGGTGGGCGGGCCAAGATAGGGGCGCGATTGCTGCG
ATCTGGAGGACAAATTACACACACTTGCGCCTGAGCGCCAAGCACAGGGTTGTTGGTCCTCATATTCACG
AGGTCGCTGAGAGCACGGTGGGCTAATGTTGCCATGGGTAGCATATACTACCCAAATATCTGGATAGCAT
ATGCTATCCTAATCTATATCTGGGTAGCATAGGCTATCCTAATCTATATCTGGGTAGTATATGCTATCCT
AATCTGTATCCGGGTAGCATATGCTATCCTAATAGAGATTAGGGTAGTATATGCTATCCTAATTTATATC
TGGGTAGCATATACTACCCAAATATCTGGATAGCATATGCTATCCTAATCTATATCTGGGTAGCATATGC
TATCCTAATCTATATCTGGGTAGCATAGGCTATCCTAATCTATATCTGGGTAGCATATGCTATCCTAATC
TATATCTGGGTAGTATATGCTATCCTAATTTATATCTGGGTAGCATAGGCTATCCTAATCTATATCTGGG
TAGCATATGCTATCCTAATCTATATCTGGGTAGTATATGCTATCCTAATCTGTATCCGGGTAGCATATGC
TATCCTCATGCATATACAGTCAGCATATGATACCCAGTAGTAGAGTGGGAGTGCTATCCTTTGCATATGC
CGCCACCTCCCAAGGGGGCGTGAATTTTCGCTGCTTGTCCTTTTCCTGCTGGTTGCTCCCATTCTTAGGT
GAATTTAAGGAGGCCAGGCTAAAGCCGTCGCATGTCTGATTGCTCACCAGGTAAATGTCGCTAATGTTTT
CCAACGCGAGAAGGTGTTGAGCGCGGAGCTGAGTGACGTGACAACATGGGTATGCCCAATTGCCCCATGT
TGGGAGGACGAAAATGGTGACAAGACAGATGGCCAGAAATACACCAACAGCACGCATGATGTCTACTGGG
GATTTATTCTTTAGTGCGGGGGAATACACGGCTTTTAATACGATTGAGGGCGTCTCCTAACAAGTTACAT
CACTCCTGCCCTTCCTCACCCTCATCTCCATCACCTCCTTCATCTCCGTCATCTCCGTCATCACCCTCCG
CGGCAGCCCCTTCCACCATAGGTGGAAACCAGGGAGGCAAATCTACTCCATCGTCAAAGCTGCACACAGT
CACCCTGATATTGCAGGTAGGAGCGGGCTTTGTCATAACAAGGTCCTTAATCGCATCCTTCAAAACCTCA
GCAAATATATGAGTTTGTAAAAAGACCATGAAATAACAGACAATGGACTCCCTTAGCGGGCCAGGTTGTG
GGCCGGGTCCAGGGGCCATTCCAAAGGGGAGACGACTCAATGGTGTAAGACGACATTGTGGAATAGCAAG
GGCAGTTCCTCGCCTTAGGTTGTAAAGGGAGGTCTTACTACCTCCATATACGAACACACCGGCGACCCAA
GTTCCTTCGTCGGTAGTCCTTTCTACGTGACTCCTAGCCAGGAGAGCTCTTAAACCTTCTGCAATGTTCT
CAAATTTCGGGTTGGAACCTCCTTGACCACGATGCTTTCCAAACCACCCTCCTTTTTTGCGCCTGCCTCC
ATCACCCTGACCCCGGGGTCCAGTGCTTGGGCCTTCTCCTGGGTCATCTGCGGGGCCCTGCTCTATCGCT
CCCGGGGGCACGTCAGGCTCACCATCTGGGCCACCTTCTTGGTGGTATTCAAAATAATCGGCTTCCCCTA
CAGGGTGGAAAAATGGCCTTCTACCTGGAGGGGGCCTGCGCGGTGGAGACCCGGATGATGATGACTGACT
ACTGGGACTCCTGGGCCTCTTTTCTCCACGTCCACGACCTCTCCCCCTGGCTCTTTCACGACTTCCCCCC
CTGGCTCTTTCACGTCCTCTACCCCGGCGGCCTCCACTACCTCCTCGACCCCGGCCTCCACTACCTCCTC
GACCCCGGCCTCCACTGCCTCCTCGACCCCGGCCTCCACCTCCTGCTCCTGCCCCTCCTGCTCCTGCCCC
TCCTCCTGCTCCTGCCCCTCCTGCCCCTCCTSCTCCTSCCCCTCCTCCYSCTCCTSCCCCTCCYCCTCCT
SCCCCYCCCSCTCCTSCTCCTSCTCCYCYTCCTCCTCCWCCYCCYCCTCCYSCYCCTCCYCCTCSTCCTY
YYYCYCCTCCYCCKCCTCCYCCTCCWCCTCCTCCTCCTCCYCCTCCTCCGCCSCCTCCCCCTCCTGCTCC
TCCCCCACCTCCTGCTCCTGCCCCTCCTGCTCCTGCCCCTCCTGCTCCTGCCCCTCCTSCTCCTGCCCCT
CCTSCYSCTCCTGCCCCTCCTGCTCCKCCTCCACCTCCTGCTCCTGCCCCTCCTGCTCCTGCCCCTCCTC
CTGCTCCTSCCCCTCCTGCCCCTCCTCCTCCTCCCCCTCCTCCTYCTCCTCCTCCYCCTCCTCCYCCTCC
CCCYCCYCCTCCTCCTCCYCCTCCYCCYCCYCCYCCYCCWCCYCCYCCYCCYCCYCCCCCSCCYCCCCCY
CCYCCYCCMCCCCCSCCYCCYCCYCCYCCYCCCCCYCCYCCYSCTCCTSCCCCTCCTCCTSCTCCTGCCC
CTCCTGCCCCTCCTCCNGCTCCTGCCCCTCCTCCTGCTCCTGCCCCTCCTGCTCCTGCCCCTCCCGCTCC
TGCTCCTGCTCCTGTTCCACCGTGGGTCCCTTTGCAGCCAATGCAACTTGGACGTTTTTGGGGTCTCCGG
ACACCATCTCTATGTCTTGGCCCTGATCCTGAGCCGCCCGGGGCTCCTGGTCTTCCGCCTCCTCGTCCTC
GTCCTCTTCCCCGTCCTCGTCCATGGTTATCACCCCCTCTTCTTTGAGGTCCACTGCCGCCGGAGCCTTC
TGGTCCAGATGTGTCTCCCTTCTCTCCTAGGCCATTTCCAGGTCCTGTACCTGGCCCCTCGTCAGACATG
ATTCACACTAAAAGAGATCAATAGACATCTTTATTAGACGACGCTCAGTGAATACAGGGAGTGCAGACTC
CTGCCCCCTCCAACAGCCCCCCCACCCTCATCCCCTTCATGGTCGCTGTCAGACAGATCCAGGTCTGAAA
ATTCCCCATCCTCCGAACCATCCTCGTCCTCATCACCAATTACTCGCAGCCCGGAAAACTCCCGCTGAAC
ATCCTCAAGATTTGCGTCCTGAGCCTCAAGCCAGGCCTCAAATTCCTCGTCCCCCTTTTTGCTGGACGGT
AGGGATGGGGATTCTCGGGACCCCTCCTCTTCCTCTTCAAGGTCACCAGACAGAGATGCTACTGGGGCAA
CGGAAGAAAAGCTGGGTGCGGCCTGTGAGGATCAGCTTATCGATGATAAGCTGTCAAACATGAGAATTCT
TGAAGACGAAAGGGCCTCGTGATACGCCTATTTTTATAGGTTAATGTCATGATAATAATGGTTTCTTAGA
CGTCAGGTGGCACTTTTCGGGGAAATGTGCGCGGAACCCCTATTTGTTTATTTTTCTAAATACATTCAAA
TATGTATCCGCTCATGAGACAATAACCCTGATAAATGCTTCAATAATATTGAAAAAGGAAGAGTATGAGT
ATTCAACATTTCCGTGTCGCCCTTATTCCCTTTTTTGCGGCATTTTGCCTTCCTGTTTTTGCTCACCCAG
AAACGCTGGTGAAAGTAAAAGATGCTGAAGATCAGTTGGGTGCACGAGTGGGTTACATCGAACTGGATCT
CAACAGCGGTAAGATCCTTGAGAGTTTTCGCCCCGAAGAACGTTTTCCAATGATGAGCACTTTTAAAGTT
CTGCTATGTGGCGCGGTATTATCCCGTGTTGACGCCGGGCAAGAGCAACTCGGTCGCCGCATACACTATT
CTCAGAATGACTTGGTTGAGTACTCACCAGTCACAGAAAAGCATCTTACGGATGGCATGACAGTAAGAGA
ATTATGCAGTGCTGCCATAACCATGAGTGATAACACTGCGGCCAACTTACTTCTGACAACGATCGGAGGA
CCGAAGGAGCTAACCGCTTTTTTGCACAACATGGGGGATCATGTAACTCGCCTTGATCGTTGGGAACCGG
AGCTGAATGAAGCCATACCAAACGACGAGCGTGACACCACGATGCCTGCAGCAATGGCAACAACGTTGCG
CAAACTATTAACTGGCGAACTACTTACTCTAGCTTCCCGGCAACAATTAATAGACTGGATGGAGGCGGAT
AAAGTTGCAGGACCACTTCTGCGCTCGGCCCTTCCGGCTGGCTGGTTTATTGCTGATAAATCTGGAGCCG
GTGAGCGTGGGTCTCGCGGTATCATTGCAGCACTGGGGCCAGATGGTAAGCCCTCCCGTATCGTAGTTAT
CTACACGACGGGGAGTCAGGCAACTATGGATGAACGAAATAGACAGATCGCTGAGATAGGTGCCTCACTG
ATTAAGCATTGGTAACTGTCAGACCAAGTTTACTCATATATACTTTAGATTGATTTAAAACTTCATTTTT
AATTTAAAAGGATCTAGGTGAAGATCCTTTTTGATAATCTCATGACCAAAATCCCTTAACGTGAGTTTTC
GTTCCACTGAGCGTCAGACCCCGTAGAAAAGATCAAAGGATCTTCTTGAGATCCTTTTTTTCTGCGCGTA
ATCTGCTGCTTGCAAACAAAAAAACCACCGCTACCAGCGGTGGTTTGTTTGCCGGATCAAGAGCTACCAA
CTCTTTTTCCGAAGGTAACTGGCTTCAGCAGAGCGCAGATACCAAATACTGTCCTTCTAGTGTAGCCGTA
GTTAGGCCACCACTTCAAGAACTCTGTAGCACCGCCTACATACCTCGCTCTGCTAATCCTGTTACCAGTG
GCTGCTGCCAGTGGCGATAAGTCGTGTCTTACCGGGTTGGACTCAAGACGATAGTTACCGGATAAGGCGC
AGCGGTCGGGCTGAACGGGGGGTTCGTGCACACAGCCCAGCTTGGAGCGAACGACCTACACCGAACTGAG
ATACCTACAGCGTGAGCTATGAGAAAGCGCCACGCTTCCCGAAGGGAGAAAGGCGGACAGGTATCCGGTA
AGCGGCAGGGTCGGAACAGGAGAGCGCACGAGGGAGCTTCCAGGGGGAAACGCCTGGTATCTTTATAGTC
CTGTCGGGTTTCGCCACCTCTGACTTGAGCGTCGATTTTTGTGATGCTCGTCAGGGGGGCGGAGCCTATG
GAAAAACGCCAGCAACGCGGCCTTTTTACGGTTCCTGGCCTTTTGCTGGCCTTGAAGCTGTCCCTGATGG
TCGTCATCTACCTGCCTGGACAGCATGGCCTGCAACGCGGGCATCCCGATGCCGCCGGAAGCGAGAAGAA
TCATAATGGGGAAGGCCATCCAGCCTCGCGTCGAACTAGATGATCCGGCTGTGGAATGTGTGTCAGTTAG
GGTGTGGAAAGTCCCCAGGCTCCCCAGCAGGCAGAAGTATGCAAAGCATGCATCTCAATTAGTCAGCAAC
CAGGTGTGGAAAGTCCCCAGGCTCCCCAGCAGGCAGAAGTATGCAAAGCATGCATCTCAATTAGTCAGCA
ACCATAGTCCCGCCCCTAACTCCGCCCATCCCGCCCCTAACTCCGCCCAGTTCCGCCCATTCTCCGCCCC
ATGGCTGACTAATTTTTTTTATTTATGCAGAGGCCGAGGCCGCCTCGGCCTCTGAGCTATTCCAGAAGTA
GTGAGGAGGCTTTTTTGGAGGGTGACCGCCACGACCGGTGCCGCCACCATCCCCTGACCCACGCCCCTGA
CCCCTCACAAGGAGACGACCTTCCATGACCGAGTACAAGCCCACGGTGCGCCTCGCCACCCGCGACGACG
TCCCCCGGGCCGTACGCACCCTCGCCGCCGCGTTCGCCGACTACCCCGCCACGCGCCACACCGTCGACCC
CGACCGCCACATCGAACGCGTCACCGAGCTGCAAGAACTCTTCCTCACGCGCGTCGGGCTCGACATCGGC
AAGGTGTGGGTCGCGGACGACGGCGCCGCGGTGGCGGTCTGGACCACGCCGGAGAGCGTCGAAGCGGGGG
CGGTGTTCGCCGAGATCGGCCCGCGCATGGCCGAGTTGAGCGGTTCCCGGCTGGCCGCGCAGCAACAGAT
GGAAGGCCTCCTGGCGCCGCACCGGCCCAAGGAGCCCGCGTGGTTCCTGGCCACCGTCGGCGTCTCGCCC
GACCACCAGGGCAAGGGTCTGGGCAGCGCCGTCGTGCTCCCCGGAGTGGAGGCGGCCGAGCGCGCCGGGG
TGCCCGCCTTCCTGGAGACCTCCGCGCCCCGCAACCTCCCCTTCTACGAGCGGCTCGGCTTCACCGTCAC
CGCCGACGTCGAGGTGCCCGAAGGACCGCGCACCTGGTGCATGACCCGCAAGCCCGGTGCCTGACGCCCG
CCCCACGACCCGCAGCGCCCGACCGAAAGGAGCGCACGACCCGGTCCGACGCGGCCCGACGGGTCCGAGG
GGGGTCGACCTCGAAACTTGTTTATTGCAGCTTATAATGGTTACAAATAAAGCAATAGCATCACAAATTT
CACAAATAAAGCATTTTTTTCACTGCATTCTAGTTGTGGTTTGTCCAAACTCATCAATGTATCTTATCAT
GTCTGGATCTGATCCGAACCCCTTCCTCGACCAATTCTCATGTTTGACAGCTTATCATCGCAGATCCGGG
CAACGTTGTTGCCATTGCTCGACCAATTCTCATGTTTGACAGCTTATCATCGCAGATCCGTATGGTGCAC
TCTCAGTACAATCTGCTCTGATGCCGCATAGTTAAGCCAGTATCTGCTCCCTGCTTGTGTGTTGGAGGTC
GCTGAGTAGTGCGCGAGCAAAATTTAAGCTACAACAAGGCAAGGCTTGACCGACAATTGCATGAAGAATC
TGCTTAGGGTTAGGCGTTTTGCGCTGCTTCGCGATGTACGGGCCAGATATACGCGTATCTGAGGGGACTA
GGGTGTGTTTAGGCGAAAAGCGGGGCTTCGGTTGTACGCGGTTAGGAGTCCCCTCAGGATATAGTAGTTT
CGCTTTTGCATAGGGAGGGGGAAATGTAGTCTTATGCAATACTCTTGTAGTCTTGCAACATGGTAACGAT
GAGTTAGCAACATGCCTTACAAGGAGAGAAAAAGCACCGTGCATGCCGATTGGTGGAAGTAAGGTGGTAC
GATCGTGCCTTATTAGGAAGGCAACAGACGGGTCTGACATGGATTGGACGAACCACTGAATTCCGCATTG
CAGAGATATTGTATTTAAGTGCCTAGCTCGATACAATAAACGCCATTTGACCATTCACCACATTGGTGTG
CACCTCCAAGCTGGCCGGGGATCCTCTAGGGCCTCTGAGCTATTCCAGAAGTAGTGAAGAGGCTTTTTTG
GAGGCCTAGGCTTTTGCAAAAAGCTCCGGATCGATCCTGAGAACTTCAGGGTGAGTTTGGGGACCCTTGA
TTGTTCTTTCTTTTTCGCTATTGTAAAATTCATGTTATATGGAGGGGGCAAAGTTTTCAGGGTGTTGTTT
AGAATGGGAAGATGTCCCTTGTATCACCATGGACCCTCATGATAATTTTGTTTCTTTCACTTTCTACTCT
GTTGACAACCATTGTCTCCTCTTATTTTCTTTTCATTTTCTGTAACTTTTTCGTTAAACTTTAGCTTGCA
TTTGTAACGAATTTTTAAATTCACTTTTGTTTATTTGTCAGATTGTAAGTACTTTCTCTAATCACTTTTT
TTTCAAGGCAATCAGGGTATATTATATTGTACTTCAGCACAGTTTTAGAGAACAATTGTTATAATTAAAT
GATAAGGTAGAATATTTCTGCATATAAATTCTGGCTGGCGTGGAAATATTCTTATTGGTAGAAACAACTA
CATCCTGGTCATCATCCTGCCTTTCTCTTTATGGTTACAATGATATACACTGTTTGAGATGAGGATAAAA
TACTCTGAGTCCAAACCGGGCCCCTCTGCTAACCATGTTCATGCCTTCTTCTTTTTCCTACAGCTCCTGG
GCAACGTGCTGGTTATTGTGCTGTCTCATCATTTTGGCAAAGAATTGTAATACGACTCACTATAGGGCGA
ATTGATATGTCTAGATTAGATAAAAGTAAAGTGATTAACAGCGCATTAGAGCTGCTTAATGAGGTCGGAA
TCGAAGGTTTAACAACCCGTAAACTCGCCCAGAAGCTAGGTGTAGAGCAGCCTACATTGTATTGGCATGT
AAAAAATAAGCGGGCTTTGCTCGACGCCTTAGCCATTGAGATGTTAGATAGGCACCATACTCACTTTTGC
CCTTTAGAAGGGGAAAGCTGGCAAGATTTTTTACGTAATAACGCTAAAAGTTTTAGATGTGCTTTACTAA
GTCATCGCGATGGAGCAAAAGTACATTTAGGTACACGGCCTACAGAAAAACAGTATGAAACTCTCGAAAA
TCAATTAGCCTTTTTATGCCAACAAGGTTTTTCACTAGAGAATGCATTATATGCACTCAGCGCTGTGGGG
CATTTTACTTTAGGTTGCGTATTGGAAGATCAAGAGCATCAAGTCGCTAAAGAAGAAAGGGAAACACCTA
CTACTGATAGTATGCCGCCATTATTACGACAAGCTATCGAATTATTTGATCACCAAGGTGCAGAGCCAGC
CTTCTTATTCGGCCTTGAATTGATCATATGCGGATTAGAAAAACAACTTAAATGTGAAAGTGGGTCCGCG
TACAGCGGATCCCGGGAATTCAGATCTTATTAAAGCAGAACTTGTTTATTGCAGCTTATAATGGTTACAA
ATAAAGCAATAGCATCACAAATTTCACAAATAAAGCATTTTTTTCACTGCATTCTAGTTGTGGTTTGTCC
AAACTCATCAATGTATCTTATCATGTCTGGTCGAATCCATGGCGCAGAACTGGTAGGTATGGAAGATCCG
CGTTGACATTGATTATTGACTAGTTATTAATAGTAATCAATTACGGGGTCATTAGTTCATAGCCCATATA
TGGAGTTCCGCGTTACATAACTTACGGTAAATGGCCCGCCTGGCTGACCGCCCAACGACCCCCGCCCATT
GACGTCAATAATGACGTATGTTCCCATAGTAACGCCAATAGGGACTTTCCATTGACGTCAATGGGTGGAG
TATTTACGGTAAACTGCCCACTTGGCAGTACATCAAGTGTATCATATGCCAAGTACGCCCCCTATTGACG
TCAATGACGGTAAATGGCCCGCCTGGCATTATGCCCAGTACATGACCTTATGGGACTTTCCTACTTGGCA
GTACATCTACGTATTAGTCATCGCTATTACCATGGTGATGCGGTTTTGGCAGTACATCAATGGGCGTGGA
TAGCGGTTTGACTCACGGGGATTTCCAAGTCTCCACCCCATTGACGTCAATGGGAGTTTGTTTTGGCACC
AAAATCAACGGGACTTTCCAAAATGTCGTAACAACTCCGCCCCATTGACGCAAATGGGCGGTAGGCGTGT
ACGGTGGGAGGTCTATATAAGCAGAGCTCTCCCTATCAGTGATAGAGATCTCCCTATCAGTGATAGAGAT
CGTCGACGAGCTCGTTTAGTGAACCGTCAGATCGCCTGGAGACGCCATCCACGCTGTTTTGACCTCCATA
GAAGACACCGGGACCGATCCAGCCTCCGGACTCTAGCGTTTAAACTTAAG
Features (pLannotate 1.2.2; 31 found; start..end, strand, type, name):
     13..36      +  CDS            Strep-Tag II: peptide that binds Strep-Tactin®, an engineered form of streptavidin
     64..615     +  CDS            MGMT (fragment): MGMT_HUMAN - Experimental evidence at protein level: Swiss-Prot protein existence level 1. Involved in the cellular defense against the biological effects of O6-methylguanine (O6-MeG) and O4-methylthymine (O4-MeT) in DNA. Repairs the methylated nucleobase in DNA by stoichiometrically transferring the methyl group to a cysteine residue in the enzyme. This is a suicide reaction: the enzyme is irreversibly inactivated. From Homo sapiens (Human).
    616..1329    +  CDS            YPet: yellow fluorescent protein optimized for FRET with CyPet (Nguyen and Daugherty, 2005)
   1459..2136    +  CDS            Enhanced Cyan-Emitting GFP: Enhanced Cyan-Emitting GFP is a basic (constitutively fluorescent) cyan fluorescent protein published in 2002, derived from Aequorea victoria.
   2152..2931    +  CDS            CA2 (sequence withheld): CAH2_HUMAN - Experimental evidence at protein level: Swiss-Prot protein existence level 1. Essential for bone resorption and osteoclast differentiation (By similarity). Reversible hydration of carbon dioxide. Can hydrate cyanamide to urea. Involved in the regulation of fluid secretion into the anterior chamber of the eye. Contributes to intracellular pH regulation in the duodenal upper villous epithelium during proton- coupled peptide absorption. Stimulates the chloride-bicarbonate exchange activity of SLC26A6. From Homo sapiens (Human).
   3038..3149    +  polyA_signal   bGH poly(A) signal: bovine growth hormone polyadenylation signal
   3690..5247    -  rep_origin     oriP (fragment): Epstein-Barr virus oriP replication origin (Yates et al., 2000)
   5360..5578    -  CDS            gL (fragment): GL_EBVB9 - Experimental evidence at protein level: Swiss-Prot protein existence level 1. The heterodimer glycoprotein H-glycoprotein L is required for the fusion of viral and plasma membranes leading to virus entry into the host cell. Acts as a functional inhibitor of gH and maintains gH in an inhibited form. Upon binding to host integrins, gL dissociates from gH leading to activation of the viral fusion glycoproteins gB and gH. Fusion of EBV with B-lymphocytes requires the additional receptor- binding protein gp42, which forms a complex with gH/gL. The heterodimer gH/gL targets also host EPHA
   5718..7550    -  CDS            EBNA1: EBNA1_EBVB9 - Experimental evidence at protein level: Swiss-Prot protein existence level 1. Plays an essential role in replication and partitioning of viral genomic DNA during latent viral infection. During this phase, the circular double-stranded viral DNA undergoes replication once per cell cycle and is efficiently partitioned to the daughter cells. EBNA1 activates the initiation of viral DNA replication through binding to specific sites in the viral latent origin of replication, oriP. Additionally, it governs the segregation of viral episomes by mediating their attachment to host cell metap
   7588..7932    -  CDS            BRRF2_EBVB9 (fragment): Protein inferred from homology: Swiss-Prot protein existence level 3. From Epstein-Barr virus (strain B95-8) (HHV-4) (Human herpesvirus 4).
   7935..7958    -  promoter       tet promoter (fragment): E. coli promoter for tetracycline efflux protein gene
   8071..8175    +  promoter       AmpR promoter: bla
   8176..9036    +  CDS            AmpR: β-lactamase; bla; confers resistance to ampicillin, carbenicillin, and related antibiotics
   9207..9795    +  rep_origin     ori: high-copy-number ColE1/pMB1/pBR322/pUC origin of replication
   9841..9964    -  CDS            TcR (fragment): tetracycline efflux protein; tet; confers resistance to tetracycline
  10002..10299   +  promoter       SV40 promoter: SV40 enhancer and early promoter
  10376..10975   +  CDS            PuroR: puromycin N-acetyltransferase; pac from Streptomyces alboniger; confers resistance to puromycin
  11066..11200   +  polyA_signal   SV40 poly(A) signal: SV40 polyadenylation signal
  11322..11374   -  misc_feature   bom (fragment): basis of mobility region from pBR322
  11505..11598   +  ncRNA          Retro dr1: Accession: RF00214 - Retrovirus direct repeat 1 (dr1)
  11634..11895   +  promoter       RSV promoter: Rous sarcoma virus enhancer/promoter
  11921..11981   +  promoter       SV40 promoter (fragment): SV40 early promoter
  12012..12584   +  intron         β-globin intron: intron from rabbit β-globin gene
  12639..12657   +  promoter       T7 promoter: promoter for bacteriophage T7 RNA polymerase
  12668..13288   +  CDS            tetR: TETR2_ECOLX - Experimental evidence at protein level: Swiss-Prot protein existence level 1. TetR is the repressor of the tetracycline resistance element; its N-terminal region forms a helix-turn-helix structure and binds DNA. Binding of tetracycline to TetR reduces the repressor affinity for the tetracycline resistance gene (tetA) promoter operator sites. From Escherichia coli.
  13330..13451   +  polyA_signal   SV40 poly(A) signal: SV40 polyadenylation signal
  13506..13885   +  enhancer       CMV enhancer: human cytomegalovirus immediate early enhancer
  13886..14089   +  promoter       CMV promoter: human cytomegalovirus (CMV) immediate early promoter
  14091..14110   +  promoter       PLtetO-1 promoter (fragment): modified phage lambda PL promoter with tet operator sites (Lutz and Bujard, 1997)
  14112..14131   +  promoter       PLtetO-1 promoter (fragment): modified phage lambda PL promoter with tet operator sites (Lutz and Bujard, 1997)
  14139..14172   +  promoter       TRE3GV promoter (fragment): 3rd-generation Tet-responsive promoter that can be activated by binding of Tet-On® 3G, optimized for retroviral and lentiviral vectors
