[The description below was written by a language model from this plasmid's Addgene catalogue record and pLannotate feature annotations shown in this document.]
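Description:
pEBTet-SNAP-HCA_sensor is a roughly 14.4 kb mammalian expression plasmid built on the pEBTet backbone, an Epstein-Barr virus-derived episomal vector with tetracycline-regulated expression. In E. coli it is maintained through a high-copy ColE1/pUC-type origin and an ampicillin resistance gene. In mammalian cells the EBV oriP element together with the EBNA1 coding sequence allows the plasmid to replicate once per cell cycle and to be partitioned to daughter cells as an extrachromosomal episome. An SV40 promoter-driven puromycin N-acetyltransferase cassette provides selection. A separate cassette expresses the Tet repressor (tetR) from an RSV enhancer/promoter region followed by a rabbit β-globin intron, ending in an SV40 poly(A) signal.

The payload is a synthetic fusion of about 3 kb placed under a CMV enhancer/promoter carrying two tet operator sites (CMV-TetO2) and terminated by the bGH poly(A) signal. TetR made from the same plasmid binds the operators and keeps transcription off until tetracycline or an analogue releases it. The open reading frame encodes, in order, an N-terminal Strep-tag II, SNAP-tag (annotated as an MGMT fragment, from which SNAP-tag derives), the yellow fluorescent protein YPet, a Pro15-(GGS)2-Pro15 linker, a cyan fluorescent protein, human carbonic anhydrase II (HCA) and, per the catalogue, a C-terminal His tag that is not annotated in the feature tables. The cyan and yellow proteins form a FRET pair, and the stated purpose is eukaryotic expression of this fusion for sensing sulfa drugs, in the context of evaluating cellular drug uptake. The record does not detail the sensing mechanism.

The repository's sequencing result is about 160 bp shorter than the depositor sequence, with the differences falling in the repetitive oriP and EBNA1 regions. The expression cassette is annotated identically in both.
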