Addgene plasmid #127182: pEBTet-SNAP-HCA_sensor
Purpose: Eukaryotic expression of the fusion protein used for sulfa-drugs sensing
Depositing lab: Kai Johnsson. Publication: Evaluating Cellular Drug Uptake with Fluorescent Sensor Proteins. Scarabelli S, Tan KT, Griss R, Hovius R, D'Alessandro PL, Vorherr T, Johnsson K. ACS Sens. 2017 Aug 25;2(8):1191-1197. doi: 10.1021/acssensors.7b00331. Epub 2017 Aug 2. PubMed 28766337.
Backbone
  Vector backbone: pEBTet
  Total vector size (bp): 14409
  Vector type: Mammalian Expression
  Selectable markers: Puromycin
Growth in bacteria
  Bacterial resistance: Ampicillin, 100 μg/mL
  Growth temperature: 37°C
  Growth strain: DH5alpha
  Copy number: High Copy
Gene/Insert
  Gene/Insert name: SNAP-YPeT-Pro15-GGS2-Pro15-CFP-HCA
  Species: Synthetic
  Insert size (bp): 2991
  Promoter: CMV-TetO2
  Tag / fusion protein: StrepTag (N terminal on insert); HisTag (C terminal on insert)
  Cloning method: Gibson Cloning
  Sequencing primers: 5′ CMV_Fwd; 3′ BGH_Rev
Terms and licenses: Academic/Nonprofit Terms; Industry Terms: Not Available to Industry
How to cite: pEBTet-SNAP-HCA_sensor was a gift from Kai Johnsson (Addgene plasmid # 127182 ; http://n2t.net/addgene:127182 ; RRID:Addgene_127182)
